>Addgene plasmid #128573 | pHalo-MyosinIIA-C25 | addgene full sequence | sequence record 251671 | Addgene NGS Result
TAGTTATTAATAGTAATCAATTACGGGGTCATTAGTTCATAGCCCATATATGGAGTTCCGCGTTACATAA
CTTACGGTAAATGGCCCGCCTGGCTGACCGCCCAACGACCCCCGCCCATTGACGTCAATAATGACGTATG
TTCCCATAGTAACGCCAATAGGGACTTTCCATTGACGTCAATGGGTGGAGTATTTACGGTAAACTGCCCA
CTTGGCAGTACATCAAGTGTATCATATGCCAAGTACGCCCCCTATTGACGTCAATGACGGTAAATGGCCC
GCCTGGCATTATGCCCAGTACATGACCTTATGGGACTTTCCTACTTGGCAGTACATCTACGTATTAGTCA
TCGCTATTACCATGGTGATGCGGTTTTGGCAGTACATCAATGGGCGTGGATAGCGGTTTGACTCACGGGG
ATTTCCAAGTCTCCACCCCATTGACGTCAATGGGAGTTTGTTTTGGCACCAAAATCAACGGGACTTTCCA
AAATGTCGTAACAACTCCGCCCCATTGACGCAAATGGGCGGTAGGCGTGTACGGTGGGAGGTCTATATAA
GCAGAGCTGGTTAGTGACCGCTCGAGCCGCTAGCGCTACCGGTCGCCACCATGGCAGAAATCGGTACTGG
CTTTCCATTCGACCCCCATTATGTGGAAGTCCTGGGCGAGCGCATGCACTACGTCGATGTTGGTCCGCGC
GATGGCACCCCTGTGCTGTTCCTGCACGGTAACCCGACCTCCTCCTACGTGTGGCGCAACATCATCCCGC
ATGTTGCACCGACCCATCGCTGCATTGCTCCAGACCTGATCGGTATGGGCAAATCCGACAAACCAGACCT
GGGTTATTTCTTCGACGACCACGTCCGCTTCATGGATGCCTTCATCGAAGCCCTGGGTCTGGAAGAGGTC
GTCCTGGTCATTCACGACTGGGGCTCCGCTCTGGGTTTCCACTGGGCCAAGCGCAATCCAGAGCGCGTCA
AAGGTATTGCATTTATGGAGTTCATCCGCCCTATCCCGACCTGGGACGAATGGCCAGAATTTGCCCGCGA
GACCTTCCAGGCCTTCCGCACCACCGACGTCGGCCGCAAGCTGATCATCGATCAGAACGTTTTTATCGAG
GGTACGCTGCCGATGGGTGTCGTCCGCCCGCTGACTGAAGTCGAGATGGACCATTACCGCGAGCCGTTCC
TGAATCCTGTTGACCGCGAGCCACTGTGGCGCTTCCCAAACGAGCTGCCAATCGCCGGTGAGCCAGCGAA
CATCGTCGCGCTGGTCGAAGAATACATGGACTGGCTGCACCAGTCCCCTGTCCCGAAGCTGCTGTTCTGG
GGCACCCCAGGCGTTCTGATCCCACCGGCCGAAGCCGCTCGCCTGGCCAAAAGCCTGCCTAACTGCAAGG
CTGTGGACATCGGCCCGGGTCTGAATCTGCTGCAAGAAGACAACCCGGACCTGATCGGCAGCGAGATCGC
GCGCTGGCTGTCGACGCTCGAGATTTCCGGCGAGCCAACCACTGAGGACTTTTCCGGACTCAGATCTGGC
AGCGGTGGAGGCAGCGCATCCGGCGGAAGCGGAAGCGCTCAGCAGGCTGCAGACAAGTACCTCTATGTGG
ATAAAAACTTCATCAATAACCCGCTGGCCCAAGCTGACTGGGCTGCCAAGAAGTTGGTATGGGTGCCTTC
CAGCAAGAATGGCTTTGAACCAGCCAGCCTCAAGGAGGAGGTGGGAGAAGAGGCCATTGTAGAGCTGGTA
GAGAATGGGAAGAAGGTGAAGGTGAACAAGGACGACATCCAGAAGATGAACCCACCCAAGTTCTCCAAGG
TGGAGGACATGGCAGAGCTCACGTGCCTCAACGAAGCTTCGGTGCTGCACAACCTCAAGGAGCGATACTA
CTCAGGGCTTATCTACACCTATTCAGGCCTGTTCTGTGTGGTCATCAACCCTTATAAGAACCTGCCCATC
TACTCAGAGGAGATCGTGGAGATGTACAAGGGCAAGAAGAGGCACGAGATGCCACCCCACATCTACGCCA
TCACAGATACTGCCTACCGGAGCATGATGCAGGACCGGGAAGATCAGTCCATCCTGTGCACGGGGGAGTC
TGGAGCAGGGAAGACAGAGAACACCAAGAAAGTCATCCAGTACCTGGCACATGTGGCCTCCTCACACAAG
AGCAAGAAGGACCAGGGGGAGTTGGAGCGGCAGCTGCTACAGGCCAACCCTATCCTAGAGGCCTTTGGAA
ACGCCAAGACGGTGAAGAATGACAACTCCTCTCGATTCGGTAAATTCATTCGTATCAACTTTGATGTCAA
TGGCTACATTGTTGGTGCCAACATTGAGACTTATCTTCTGGAGAAATCTCGTGCTATCCGCCAAGCCAAA
GAGGAGCGGACCTTCCACATCTTCTACTACCTGCTGTCTGGGGCCGGAGAACACCTGAAGACTGATCTCC
TGTTGGAGCCATACAACAAATACCGCTTCCTGTCCAACGGGCACGTCACCATCCCTGGGCAGCAGGACAA
GGACATGTTCCAGGAGACAATGGAGGCCATGAGAATTATGGGTATCCCAGAGGATGAGCAGATGGGCTTG
CTGCGGGTCATCTCTGGGGTCCTTCAGCTTGGCAACATTGCCTTCAAGAAGGAGCGGAACACTGACCAGG
CGTCCATGCCGGACAACACAGCTGCTCAAAAGGTGTCCCACCTCCTGGGGATCAATGTGACCGACTTCAC
CAGAGGCATCCTCACCCCACGCATCAAGGTGGGCAGAGACTATGTGCAGAAGGCGCAGACTAAAGAGCAG
GCTGACTTTGCCATTGAGGCCTTGGCCAAGGCTACCTATGAGCGGATGTTCCGCTGGCTGGTGCTTCGCA
TCAACAAAGCTCTGGACAAGACCAAGAGGCAGGGCGCCTCATTTATCGGGATACTGGACATCGCTGGCTT
TGAAATCTTTGATCTGAACTCCTTCGAGCAGCTGTGCATCAACTACACCAACGAGAAGCTGCAGCAGCTG
TTCAACCACACCATGTTCATCCTGGAGCAGGAGGAGTACCAGCGAGAGGGCATCGAGTGGAACTTCATCG
ACTTCGGCCTGGACCTGCAGCCCTGCATCGACCTCATTGAGAAGCCGGCGGGTCCCCCAGGCATCCTGGC
CCTGCTAGATGAGGAGTGCTGGTTTCCTAAGGCCACTGACAAGAGCTTCGTGGAGAAGGTGGTGCAGGAG
CAGGGCACCCACCCCAAGTTCCAGAAGCCCAAGCAACTGAAGGACAAGGCTGATTTCTGCATTATCCACT
ATGCCGGCAAGGTGGACTATAAAGCTGACGAGTGGCTGATGAAGAACATGGACCCCTTGAACGACAACAT
CGCCACGCTGCTTCACCAGTCCTCAGACAAGTTTGTCTCTGAGCTGTGGAAGGATGTGGATCGGATCATT
GGCTTGGACCAAGTGGCTGGAATGTCCGAGACAGCACTACCTGGTGCCTTCAAGACCCGGAAGGGCATGT
TCCGTACTGTCGGACAGCTGTACAAGGAGCAGCTGGCCAAGCTCATGGCCACGTTGAGGAATACCAACCC
CAACTTCGTGCGCTGCATCATTCCCAACCATGAGAAGAAGGCCGGCAAACTGGACCCGCACTTGGTGCTG
GACCAGCTGCGCTGCAATGGCGTCCTTGAGGGCATCCGGATCTGCCGCCAGGGCTTTCCCAACAGGGTGG
TCTTCCAGGAGTTCCGGCAGAGGTATGAGATCCTCACCCCCAACTCCATCCCGAAGGGCTTCATGGATGG
CAAGCAAGCGTGTGTGCTCATGATCAAAGCCTTGGAGCTTGACAGCAACCTGTACCGCATCGGCCAGAGC
AAAGTGTTCTTCCGGGCAGGAGTGCTCGCCCACCTGGAGGAAGAGCGGGACCTGAAGATCACCGATGTCA
TCATTGGCTTCCAGGCCTGCTGCAGGGGCTACCTGGCCAGGAAGGCCTTTGCCAAGAGGCAGCAACAGCT
GACCGCCATGAAGGTCCTACAGAGGAACTGTGCTGCGTACCTCAGGCTGCGCAACTGGCAGTGGTGGAGG
CTCTTCACCAAGGTCAAGCCCCTGTTGAACTCAATAAGACATGAGGATGAGCTGTTAGCCAAGGAGGCGG
AACTGACAAAGGTTCGAGAGAAACATCTGGCTGCAGAGAACAGGCTGACAGAGATGGAGACGATGCAGTC
TCAGCTCATGGCAGAGAAGCTGCAGCTTCAGGAGCAGCTGCAGGCGGAGACAGAGCTGTGTGCCGAGGCT
GAGGAGCTCCGGGCCCGTCTGACAGCGAAGAAGCAGGAGCTGGAGGAGATATGCCATGACCTGGAGGCCA
GGGTGGAGGAGGAGGAGGAGCGCTGCCAGTACCTGCAGGCCGAGAAGAAGAAGATGCAGCAGAACATCCA
GGAACTTGAGGAGCAGTTGGAGGAGGAGGAGAGCGCCCGGCAGAAGCTGCAGCTTGAGAAGGTGACCACC
GAGGCCAAGCTGAAGAAACTGGAGGAGGACCAGATCATCATGGAGGACCAGAACTGCAAACTGGCCAAGG
AGAAGAAACTGCTGGAAGACAGAGTAGCTGAGTTCACTACCAACCTCATGGAAGAGGAGGAGAAGTCCAA
GAGCCTGGCCAAGCTCAAGAACAAGCACGAGGCAATGATCACCGACCTGGAAGAGCGCCTCCGTAGGGAG
GAGAAGCAGAGGCAGGAGTTGGAGAAGACCCGTCGCAAGCTGGAGGGAGACTCCACAGACCTCAGTGACC
AGATTGCTGAGCTCCAGGCGCAGATAGCAGAGCTCAAGATGCAGCTGGCCAAGAAGGAGGAGGAGTTGCA
GGCTGCCTTGGCCAGAGTGGAAGAAGAAGCTGCTCAGAAGAATATGGCCCTGAAGAAGATCCGAGAACTG
GAAACTCAGATATCTGAGCTCCAGGAGGACCTGGAGTCGGAGCGAGCCTCCAGGAATAAAGCCGAGAAGC
AGAAACGGGATCTGGGAGAGGAGCTGGAGGCGCTGAAGACAGAGCTGGAGGACACGCTGGACTCCACGGC
TGCCCAGCAGGAGCTGAGGTCGAAGCGTGAGCAGGAGGTGAGCATCCTGAAGAAGACTCTGGAGGACGAG
GCCAAGACCCATGAGGCCCAGATCCAGGAGATGAGGCAGAAGCACTCACAGGCTGTGGAGGAGCTGGCAG
ATCAGTTGGAGCAGACGAAGCGGGTAAAAGCTACCCTTGAGAAGGCGAAGCAGACCCTGGAGAATGAGCG
GGGAGAGCTGGCCAATGAGGTGAAGGCCCTGCTGCAAGGCAAGGGCGACTCAGAGCACAAGCGCAAGAAG
GTGGAGGCGCAGCTGCAAGAACTGCAGGTCAAGTTCAGCGAGGGAGAGCGCGTGCGAACCGAACTGGCCG
ACAAGGTCACCAAGCTGCAGGTTGAACTGGACAGTGTGACCGGTCTCCTTAGCCAGTCTGACAGCAAGTC
CAGCAAGCTTACGAAGGACTTCTCTGCGCTGGAGTCCCAGCTTCAGGACACACAGGAGTTGCTCCAGGAG
GAGAACCGGCAGAAGCTGAGCCTGAGCACCAAGCTCAAGCAGATGGAGGATGAGAAAAACTCCTTCAGGG
AGCAGCTGGAGGAGGAGGAGGAGGCCAAGCGCAACTTGGAGAAGCAGATCGCCACGCTCCATGCCCAGGT
GACCGACATGAAGAAGAAGATGGAGGACGGTGTAGGGTGCCTGGAGACTGCAGAGGAGGCGAAGCGGAGG
CTTCAGAAGGACTTGGAAGGCCTGAGCCAGCGGCTTGAGGAGAAGGTGGCTGCCTACGATAAGCTGGAGA
AGACCAAGACACGGCTGCAGCAGGAGCTGGACGACCTGCTGGTTGACCTGGACCACCAGCGGCAGAGCGT
CTCCAACCTGGAAAAGAAGCAGAAGAAGTTCGACCAGCTCCTAGCCGAGGAGAAGACCATCTCGGCCAAG
TATGCAGAGGAGCGTGACCGAGCTGAGGCTGAGGCCCGTGAGAAGGAGACAAAGGCGCTATCACTGGCCC
GGGCGCTTGAGGAGGCCATGGAGCAGAAGGCAGAGCTGGAGCGGCTCAACAAGCAGTTCCGCACGGAGAT
GGAGGACCTCATGAGCTCCAAGGATGACGTGGGCAAGAGTGTCCACGAGCTGGAGAAGTCCAAGCGGGCC
TTGGAGCAGCAGGTGGAGGAGATGAAGACCCAGCTGGAGGAGCTGGAGGATGAGCTGCAGGCCACGGAGG
ATGCCAAGCTCCGCCTGGAGGTGAACCTGCAGGCCATGAAGGCCCAGTTTGAGCGGGATCTGCAGGGCCG
GGATGAACAGAGCGAGGAGAAGAAGAAGCAGCTGGTCAGACAGGTGCGGGAGATGGAGGCGGAGCTGGAG
GATGAGAGGAAGCAGCGCTCCATGGCCATGGCCGCACGCAAGAAACTGGAGATGGATCTGAAGGACCTGG
AGGCACACATTGACACAGCCAATAAGAACCGGGAAGAGGCCATCAAACAGCTGCGGAAGCTTCAGGCCCA
GATGAAGGACTGCATGCGGGAGCTGGACGACACGCGCGCCTCCCGGGAGGAGATCCTGGCGCAGGCCAAG
GAGAATGAGAAGAAGCTGAAGAGCATGGAGGCCGAGATGATTCAGCTGCAGGAGGAACTGGCAGCTGCTG
AGCGTGCTAAGCGTCAGGCCCAACAGGAACGGGACGAGCTGGCTGATGAGATCGCCAACAGCAGTGGCAA
AGGGGCCCTAGCATTAGAGGAGAAGCGGCGACTGGAGGCCCGCATTGCCCTGCTGGAGGAGGAGCTGGAG
GAGGAACAGGGCAACACGGAGCTGATCAACGATCGGCTGAAGAAGGCCAACCTGCAGATCGACCAAATAA
ACACCGACCTGAACCTGGAACGCAGCCACGCACAGAAGAATGAGAATGCGCGACAGCAGCTGGAACGCCA
GAACAAGGAGCTCAAGGCCAAGCTGCAGGAAATGGAGAGTGCTGTCAAGTCCAAATACAAGGCCTCCATC
GCGGCCTTGGAGGCCAAAATTGCACAGCTGGAGGAACAGCTGGACAACGAGACCAAGGAGCGCCAGGCAG
CCTCCAAGCAGGTGCGCCGGACGGAGAAGAAGCTGAAGGACGTGCTGCTGCAGGTGGAGGACGAGCGGAG
GAACGCGGAACAGTTCAAGGACCAGGCTGACAAGGCGTCCACCCGCCTGAAGCAGCTTAAACGGCAGCTA
GAGGAGGCTGAAGAGGAGGCCCAGCGGGCCAATGCCTCACGCCGGAAGCTGCAGCGTGAGCTGGAAGATG
CCACAGAGACCGCTGATGCTATGAACCGCGAGGTCAGCTCCCTGAAGAACAAACTGAGGCGTGGGGACCT
GCCATTTGTCGTGACTCGCCGAATTGTTCGGAAAGGCACTGGCGACTGCTCAGACGAGGAGGTCGACGGT
AAAGCAGATGGGGCCGATGCCAAGGCAGCTGAATAGGAATTCTGCAGTCGACGGTACCGCGGGCCCGGGA
TCCACCGGATCTAGATAACTGATCATAATCAGCCATACCACATTTGTAGAGGTTTTACTTGCTTTAAAAA
ACCTCCCACACCTCCCCCTGAACCTGAAACATAAAATGAATGCAATTGTTGTTGTTAACTTGTTTATTGC
AGCTTATAATGGTTACAAATAAAGCAATAGCATCACAAATTTCACAAATAAAGCATTTTTTTCACTGCAT
TCTAGTTGTGGTTTGTCCAAACTCATCAATGTATCTTAACGCGTAAATTGTAAGCGTTAATATTTTGTTA
AAATTCGCGTTAAATTTTTGTTAAATCAGCTCATTTTTTAACCAATAGGCCGAAATCGGCAAAATCCCTT
ATAAATCAAAAGAATAGACCGAGATAGGGT
[37 nt withheld, positions 7871-7907]
AAAGAACGTGGACTCCAACGTCAAAGG
[49 nt withheld, positions 7935-7983]
T
[91 nt withheld, positions 7985-8075]
G
[124 nt withheld, positions 8077-8200]
CAGGTGGCACTTTTCGGGGAAATGTGCGCGGAACCCCTATTTGTTTATTTTTCTAAATACATTCAAATAT
GTATCCGCTCATGAGACAATAACCCTGATAAATGCTTCAATAATATTGAAAAAGGAAGAGTCCTGAGGCG
GAAAGAACCAGCTGTGGAATGTGTGTCAGTTAGGGTGTGGAAAGTCCCCAGGCTCCCCAGCAGGCAGAAG
TATGCAAAGCATGCATCTCAATTAGTCAGCAACCAGGTGTGGAAAGTCCCCAGGCTCCCCAGCAGGCAGA
AGTATGCAAAGCATGCATCTCAATTAGTCAGCAACCATAGTCCCGCCCCTAACTCCGCCCATCCCGCCCC
TAACTCCGCCCAGTTCCGCCCATTCTCCGCCCCATGGCTGACTAATTTTTTTTATTTATGCAGAGGCCGA
GGCCGCCTCGGCCTCTGAGCTATTCCAGAAGTAGTGAGGAGGCTTTTTTGGAGGCCTAGGCTTTTGCAAA
GATCGATCAAGAGACAGGATGAGGATCGTTTCGCATGATTGAACAAGATGGATTGCACGCAGGTTCTCCG
GCCGCTTGGGTGGAGAGGCTATTCGGCTATGACTGGGCACAACAGACAATCGGCTGCTCTGATGCCGCCG
TGTTCCGGCTGTCAGCGCAGGGGCGCCCGGTTCTTTTTGTCAAGACCGACCTGTCCGGTGCCCTGAATGA
ACTGCAAGACGAGGCAGCGCGGCTATCGTGGCTGGCCACGACGGGCGTTCCTTGCGCAGCTGTGCTCGAC
GTTGTCACTGAAGCGGGAAGGGACTGGCTGCTATTGGGCGAAGTGCCGGGGCAGGATCTCCTGTCATCTC
ACCTTGCTCCTGCCGAGAAAGTATCCATCATGGCTGATGCAATGCGGCGGCTGCATACGCTTGATCCGGC
TACCTGCCCATTCGACCACCAAGCGAAACATCGCATCGAGCGAGCACGTACTCGGATGGAAGCCGGTCTT
GTCGATCAGGATGATCTGGACGAAGAGCATCAGGGGCTCGCGCCAGCCGAACTGTTCGCCAGGCTCAAGG
CGAGCATGCCCGACGGCGAGGATCTCGTCGTGACCCATGGCGATGCCTGCTTGCCGAATATCATGGTGGA
AAATGGCCGCTTTTCTGGATTCATCGACTGTGGCCGGCTGGGTGTGGCGGACCGCTATCAGGACATAGCG
TTGGCTACCCGTGATATTGCTGAAGAGCTTGGCGGCGAATGGGCTGACCGCTTCCTCGTGCTTTACGGTA
TCGCCGCTCCCGATTCGCAGCGCATCGCCTTCTATCGCCTTCTTGACGAGTTCTTCTGAGCGGGACTCTG
GGGTTCGAAATGACCGACCAAGCGACGCCCAACCTGCCATCACGAGATTTCGATTCCACCGCCGCCTTCT
ATGAAAGGTTGGGCTTCGGAATCGTTTTCCGGGACGCCGGCTGGATGATCCTCCAGCGCGGGGATCTCAT
GCTGGAGTTCTTCGCCCACCCTAGGGGGAGGCTAACTGAAACACGGAAGGAGACAATACCGGAAGGAACC
CGCGCTATGACGGCAATAAAAAGACAGAATAAAACGCACGGTGTTGGGTCGTTTGTTCATAAACGCGGGG
TTCGGTCCCAGGGCTGGCACTCTGTCGATACCCCACCGAGACCCCATTGGGGCCAATACGCCCGCGTTTC
TTCCTTTTCCCCACCCCACCCCCCAAGTTCGGGTGAAGGCCCAGGGCTCGCAGCCAACGTCGGGGCGGCA
GGCCCTGCCATAGCCTCAGGTTACTCATATATACTTTAGATTGATTTAAAACTTCATTTTTAATTTAAAA
GGATCTAGGTGAAGATCCTTTTTGATAATCTCATGACCAAAATCCCTTAACGTGAGTTTTCGTTCCACTG
AGCGTCAGACCCCGTAGAAAAGATCAAAGGATCTTCTTGAGATCCTTTTTTTCTGCGCGTAATCTGCTGC
TTGCAAACAAAAAAACCACCGCTACCAGCGGTGGTTTGTTTGCCGGATCAAGAGCTACCAACTCTTTTTC
CGAAGGTAACTGGCTTCAGCAGAGCGCAGATACCAAATACTGTTCTTCTAGTGTAGCCGTAGTTAGGCCA
CCACTTCAAGAACTCTGTAGCACCGCCTACATACCTCGCTCTGCTAATCCTGTTACCAGTGGCTGCTGCC
AGTGGCGATAAGTCGTGTCTTACCGGGTTGGACTCAAGACGATAGTTACCGGATAAGGCGCAGCGGTCGG
GCTGAACGGGGGGTTCGTGCACACAGCCCAGCTTGGAGCGAACGACCTACACCGAACTGAGATACCTACA
GCGTGAGCTATGAGAAAGCGCCACGCTTCCCGAAGGGAGAAAGGCGGACAGGTATCCGGTAAGCGGCAGG
GTCGGAACAGGAGAGCGCACGAGGGAGCTTCCAGGGGGAAACGCCTGGTATCTTTATAGTCCTGTCGGGT
TTCGCCACCTCTGACTTGAGCGTCGATTTTTGTGATGCTCGTCAGGGGGGCGGAGCCTATGGAAAAACGC
CAGCAACGCGGCCTTTTTACGGTTCCTGGCCTTTTGCTGGCCTTTTGCTCACATGTTCTTTCCTGCGTTA
TCCCCTGATTCTGTGGATAACCGTATTACCGCCATGCAT
Features (pLannotate 1.2.2; 14 found; start..end, strand, type, name):
     61..364     +  enhancer       CMV enhancer: human cytomegalovirus immediate early enhancer
    365..568     +  promoter       CMV promoter: human cytomegalovirus (CMV) immediate early promoter
    611..1501    +  CDS            HaloTag®: modified bacterial dehalogenase that forms covalent bonds with chloroalkane derivatives
   1577..7453    +  CDS            Myh9: MYH9_MOUSE - Experimental evidence at protein level: Swiss-Prot protein existence level 1. Cellular myosin that appears to play a role in cytokinesis, cell shape, and specialized functions such as secretion and capping (PubMed:19401332). Required for cortical actin clearance prior to oocyte exocytosis (PubMed:31118423). Promotes cell motility in conjunction with S100A4 (By similarity). During cell spreading, plays an important role in cytoskeleton reorganization, focal contact formation (in the margins but not the central part of spreading cells), and lamellipodial retraction; this function is
   7457..7493    +  misc_feature   MCS (fragment): multiple cloning site
   7510..7594    +  CDS            large T antigen (fragment): large T antigen from SV40 (simian virus 40)
   7617..7738    +  polyA_signal   SV40 poly(A) signal: SV40 polyadenylation signal
   7772..8200    -  rep_origin     f1 ori (sequence partly withheld): f1 bacteriophage origin of replication; arrow indicates direction of (+) strand synthesis
   8227..8331    +  promoter       AmpR promoter: bla
   8333..8690    +  promoter       SV40 promoter: SV40 enhancer and early promoter
   8725..9519    +  CDS            NeoR/KanR: aminoglycoside phosphotransferase from Tn5; aph(3')-II (or nptII); confers resistance to neomycin, kanamycin, and G418 (Geneticin®)
   9540..9692    +  CDS            ble (fragment): BLE_KLEPN - Experimental evidence at protein level: Swiss-Prot protein existence level 1. Binding protein with a strong affinity to the bleomycin family of antibiotics. Binds to CL990; an antimitotic-antibiotic compound. From Klebsiella pneumoniae.
   9751..9798    +  polyA_signal   HSV TK poly(A) signal: herpes simplex virus thymidine kinase polyadenylation signal (Cole and Stacy, 1985)
  10127..10715   +  rep_origin     ori: high-copy-number ColE1/pMB1/pBR322/pUC origin of replication
