[The description below was written by a language model from this plasmid's Addgene catalogue record and pLannotate feature annotations shown in this document.]
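Description:
pHalo-MyosinIIA-C25 is a mammalian expression plasmid of about 10.8 kb, built on a pEGFP-type backbone in which a HaloTag occupies the position normally held by the fluorescent protein. It carries the mouse non-muscle myosin IIA heavy chain (Myh9) as its insert. The human cytomegalovirus immediate-early enhancer and promoter drive a single fusion transcript. The HaloTag coding sequence comes first, followed after a short gap, presumably a linker, by the Myh9 coding sequence, so the tag sits at the N-terminus of the myosin heavy chain. Downstream lie a remnant of the multiple cloning site and an SV40 polyadenylation signal. The short annotated match to SV40 large T antigen just before it is most likely part of the SV40-derived terminator region rather than a functional gene.

The plasmid is maintained in E. coli through a high-copy ColE1/pUC-type origin, and an f1 origin is also present. Selection relies on one dual-purpose cassette. The Tn5 aminoglycoside phosphotransferase gene (NeoR/KanR) is preceded by both a bacterial bla promoter and the SV40 enhancer/early promoter, and it is terminated by the HSV TK poly(A) signal. This arrangement gives kanamycin resistance in bacteria and G418 resistance in transfected mammalian cells. The small bleomycin-resistance fragment annotated after this gene appears to be residual Tn5 sequence.

HaloTag is a modified dehalogenase that bonds covalently to chloroalkane ligands, so the fusion protein can be labelled in cells with a dye-conjugated ligand of the user's choice. The recorded purpose is the study of cellular contractility, and the associated work concerns stress fibres and sarcomere assembly in cardiomyocytes.
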