Addgene plasmid #128573: pHalo-MyosinIIA-C25
Purpose: Studies of cellular contractility
Depositing lab: Dylan Burnette. Depositing organization: Vanderbilt University. Publication: Muscle-specific stress fibers give rise to sarcomeres in cardiomyocytes. Fenix AM, Neininger AC, Taneja N, Hyde K, Visetsouk MR, Garde RJ, Liu B, Nixon BR, Manalo AE, Becker JR, Crawley SW, Bader DM, Tyska MJ, Liu Q, Gutzman JH, Burnette DT. Elife. 2018 Dec 12;7. pii: 42144. doi: 10.7554/eLife.42144. PubMed 30540249.
Backbone
  Vector backbone: pEGFP
  Backbone size w/o insert (bp): 3979
  Total vector size (bp): 10831
  Vector type: Mammalian Expression
  Selectable markers: Neomycin (select with G418)
Growth in bacteria
  Bacterial resistance: Kanamycin, 50 μg/mL
  Growth temperature: 37°C
  Growth strain: DH5alpha
  Copy number: High Copy
Gene/Insert
  Gene/Insert name: Myosin IIA (alt name: AJ312390)
  Species: M. musculus (mouse)
  Insert size (bp): 6852
  Entrez Gene: Myh9 (a.k.a. Fltn, Myhn-1, Myhn1, NMHC II-A, NMHCIIA, NMMHC-A, NMMHC-IIA, TU72.6)
  Promoter: CMV
  Tag / fusion protein: Halo (N terminal on backbone)
  Cloning method: Restriction Enzyme; 5′ cloning site NheI (not destroyed); 3′ cloning site KpnI (not destroyed)
  Sequencing primers: 5′ CMV forward; 3′ SV40 reverse
Terms and licenses: Academic/Nonprofit Terms; Industry Terms: Not Available to Industry
How to cite: pHalo-MyosinIIA-C25 was a gift from Dylan Burnette (Addgene plasmid # 128573 ; http://n2t.net/addgene:128573 ; RRID:Addgene_128573)
